>Addgene plasmid #238708 | NanoLuc-DCAF4L2 Vector | addgene full sequence | sequence record 479799 | Addgene NGS Result
TCAATATTGGCCATTAGCCATATTATTCATTGGTTATATAGCATAAATCAATATTGGCTATTGGCCATTG
CATACGTTGTATCTATATCATAATATGTACATTTATATTGGCTCATGTCCAATATGACCGCCATGTTGGC
ATTGATTATTGACTAGTTATTAATAGTAATCAATTACGGGGTCATTAGTTCATAGCCCATATATGGAGTT
CCGCGTTACATAACTTACGGTAAATGGCCCGCCTGGCTGACCGCCCAACGACCCCCGCCCATTGACGTCA
ATAATGACGTATGTTCCCATAGTAACGCCAATAGGGACTTTCCATTGACGTCAATGGGTGGAGTATTTAC
GGTAAACTGCCCACTTGGCAGTACATCAAGTGTATCATATGCCAAGTCCGCCCCCTATTGACGTCAATGA
CGGTAAATGGCCCGCCTGGCATTATGCCCAGTACATGACCTTACGGGACTTTCCTACTTGGCAGTACATC
TACGTATTAGTCATCGCTATTACCATGGTGATGCGGTTTTGGCAGTACACCAATGGGCGTGGATAGCGGT
TTGACTCACGGGGATTTCCAAGTCTCCACCCCATTGACGTCAATGGGAGTTTGTTTTGGCACCAAAATCA
ACGGGACTTTCCAAAATGTCGTAATAACCCCGCCCCGTTGACGCAAATGGGCGGTAGGCGTGTACGGTGG
GAGGTCTATATAAGCAGAGCTGGTTTAGTGAACCGTCAGATCACTAGAAGCTTTATTGCGGTAGTTTATC
ACAGTTAAATTGCTAACGCAGTCAGTGCTTCTGACACAACAGTCTCGAACTTAAGCTGCAGAAGTTGGTC
GTGAGGCACTGGGCAGGTAAGTATCAAGGTTACAAGACAGGTTTAAGGAGACCAATAGAAACTGGGCTTG
TCGAGACAGAGAAGACTCTTGCGTTTCTGATAGGCACCTATTGGTCTTACTGACATCCACTTTGCCTTTC
TCTCCACAGGTGTCCACTCCCAGTTCAATTACAGCTCTTAAGGCTAGAGTATTAATACGACTCACTATAG
GGCTAGCGCTCACCATGGTCTTCACACTCGAAGATTTCGTTGGGGACTGGCGACAGACAGCCGGCTACAA
CCTGGACCAAGTCCTTGAACAGGGAGGTGTGTCCAGTTTGTTTCAGAATCTCGGGGTGTCCGTAACTCCG
ATCCAAAGGATTGTCCTGAGCGGTGAAAATGGGCTGAAGATCGACATCCATGTCATCATCCCGTATGAAG
GTCTGAGCGGCGACCAAATGGGCCAGATCGAAAAAATTTTTAAGGTGGTGTACCCTGTGGATGATCATCA
CTTTAAGGTGATCCTGCACTATGGCACACTGGTAATCGACGGGGTTACGCCGAACATGATCGACTATTTC
GGACGGCCGTATGAAGGCATCGCCGTGTTCGACGGCAAAAAGATCACTGTAACAGGGACCCTGTGGAACG
GCAACAAAATTATCGACGAGCGCCTGATCAACCCCGACGGCTCCCTGCTGTTCCGAGTAACCATCAACGG
AGTGACCGGCTGGCGGCTGTGCGAACGCATTCTGGCGGGCTCGAGCGGCGCGATCGCCATGGAGAGCAAA
AGACCGCGACTGCTCGAGGAAGCAGACAAGCAGAAAAAGACAGTCAGAGTGGGACTCAATGCACCTTCCA
TGCTACGAAAGAACCAGCTAGGTTTCCTCAGATTCGCCAACTATTGCCGTATAGCTCGCGAGCTGCGTGT
AAGCTGCATGCAGAGGAAAAAGGTCCAGATTCATAGCTGGGATCCCTCCTCTTTGGCAAGCGACCGATTT
AACCGCATACTGGCGAATACCAACACTGACCAGCTCTTCACAGTGAACCAAGTCGAAGCTGGAGGCTCCA
AGTACGGCATCATCACCATGCGAGGCCTGACGACCCCTGAGCTCCGGGTATACCCGCACAAAACCCTCTA
CGTCCCTAATCGGAAGGTGAATTCTATGTGCTGGGCCTCACTGAATCACTTGGATTCCCACCTTCTGCTG
TGCTTCGTGGGACTTGCAGATACTCCAAGCTGTGCCGTGCTGCTCCCAGCGTCGCTGTTCATAGGTAGCT
TCCCAGGAATGCGTCGGCCTGGCATGCTTTGCAGTTTCCAGATCCCTGATGCCTGGTCCTGTGCCTGGTC
CCTGAGCATCCACGCGTATCACTCTTTCAGTACAGGCTTGTCTCAGCAGGTCCTGTTGACCAACGTGGTG
ACGGGACACCAGCAGTCATTTGGGACTAGCAGTGATGTCTTGGCCCAGCAGTTTGCAATCATGACTCCTT
TGCTGTTTAATGGCTGTCGCTCTGGGGAGATCTTTGGCATTGATCTGCGCTGTGGAAATCAAGGCAGCGG
GTGGAAGGCCATTTGCCTGTCCCATGATTCAGCAGTGACTTCTCTGCAAATCCTCCAAGATGGCCAATTC
CTGGTGTCATCAGACATGACTGGAACTATCAAGCTGTGGGACTTGAGGGCCACTAAATGTGTAACACAGT
ACGAAGGTCATGTGAATAACTCCGCCTACCTACCCGTGCATGTGAACGAAGAAGAAGGAGTCGTGGCGGC
CGTGGGCCAGGACTGCTACACGAGAATCTGGAGCCTCCGTCATGGCCACCTGCTCACAACCATACCCTCC
CCATACCCCGCCTCGGAGAACGACATTCCCAGTGTGGCCTTCTCTTCTCGCCTCGGGGGCTTCCGAGGAG
CACCAGGGCTGCTCATGGCTGTCCGGGAGGACCTTTATTGTTTCTCCTACGGTGTTTAAACGAATTCGGG
CTCGGTACCCGGGGATCCTCTAGAGTCGACCTGCAGGCATGCAAGCTGATCCGGCTGCTAACAAAGCCCG
AAAGGAAGCTGAGTTGGCTGCTGCCACCGCTGAGCAATAACTAGCATAACCCCTTGGGGCGGCCGCTTCG
AGCAGACATGATAAGATACATTGATGAGTTTGGACAAACCACAACTAGAATGCAGTGAAAAAAATGCTTT
ATTTGTGAAATTTGTGATGCTATTGCTTTATTTGTAACCATTATAAGCTGCAATAAACAAGTTAACAACA
ACAATTGCATTCATTTTATGTTTCAGGTTCAGGGGGAGATGTGGGAGGTTTTTTTAAGCAAGTAAAACCT
CTACAAATGTGGTAAAATCGAATTTTAACAAAATATTAACGCTTACAATTTCCTGATGCGGTATTTTCTC
CTTACGCATCTGTGCGGTATTTCACACCGCATACGCGGATCTGCGCAGCACCATGGCCTGAAATAACCTC
TGAAAGAGGAACTTGGTTAGGTACCTTCTGAGGCGGAAAGAACCAGCTGTGGAATGTGTGTCAGTTAGGG
TGTGGAAAGTCCCCAGGCTCCCCAGCAGGCAGAAGTATGCAAAGCATGCATCTCAATTAGTCAGCAACCA
GGTGTGGAAAGTCCCCAGGCTCCCCAGCAGGCAGAAGTATGCAAAGCATGCATCTCAATTAGTCAGCAAC
CATAGTCCCGCCCCTAACTCCGCCCATCCCGCCCCTAACTCCGCCCAGTTCCGCCCATTCTCCGCCCCAT
GGCTGACTAATTTTTTTTATTTATGCAGAGGCCGAGGCCGCCTCGGCCTCTGAGCTATTCCAGAAGTAGT
GAGGAGGCTTTTTTGGAGGCCTAGGCTTTTGCAAAAAGCTTAATTAACTGTTGACAATTAATCATCGGCA
TAGTATATCGGCATAGTATAATACGACAAGGTGAGGAACTAAACCCAGGAGGCAGATCATGATTGAACAA
GATGGATTGCACGCAGGTTCTCCGGCCGCTTGGGTGGAGAGGCTATTCGGCTATGACTGGGCACAACAGA
CAATCGGCTGCTCTGATGCCGCCGTGTTCCGGCTGTCAGCGCAGGGGCGCCCGGTTCTTTTTGTCAAGAC
CGACCTGTCCGGTGCCCTGAATGAACTGCAGGACGAGGCAGCGCGGCTATCGTGGCTGGCCACGACGGGC
GTTCCTTGCGCAGCTGTGCTCGACGTTGTCACTGAAGCGGGAAGGGACTGGCTGCTATTGGGCGAAGTGC
CGGGGCAGGATCTCCTGTCATCTCACCTTGCTCCTGCCGAGAAAGTATCCATCATGGCTGATGCAATGCG
GCGGCTGCATACGCTTGATCCGGCTACCTGCCCATTCGACCACCAAGCGAAACATCGCATCGAGCGAGCA
CGTACTCGGATGGAAGCCGGTCTTGTCGATCAGGATGATCTGGACGAAGAGCATCAGGGGCTCGCGCCAG
CCGAACTGTTCGCCAGGCTCAAGGCGCGCATGCCCGACGGCGAGGATCTCGTCGTGACCCATGGCGATGC
CTGCTTGCCGAATATCATGGTGGAAAATGGCCGCTTTTCTGGATTCATCGACTGTGGCCGGCTGGGTGTG
GCGGACCGCTATCAGGACATAGCGTTGGCTACCCGTGATATTGCTGAAGAGCTTGGCGGCGAATGGGCTG
ACCGCTTCCTCGTGCTTTACGGTATCGCCGCTCCCGATTCGCAGCGCATCGCCTTCTATCGCCTTCTTGA
CGAGTTCTTCTGAGCGGGACTCTGGGGTTCGAAATGACCGACCAAGCGACGCCCAACCTGCCATCACGAT
GGCCGCAATAAAATATCTTTATTTTCATTACATCTGTGTGTTGGTTTTTTGTGTGAATCGATAGCGATAA
GGATCCTCTTTGCGCTTGCGTTTTCCCTTGTCCAGATAGCCCAGTAGCTGACATTCATCCGGGGTCAGCA
CCGTTTCTGCGGACTGGCTTTCTACCCGGTATCAGCTCACTCAAAGGCGGTAATACGGTTATCCACAGAA
TCAGGGGATAACGCAGGAAAGAACATGTGAGCAAAAGGCCAGCAAAAGGCCAGGAACCGTAAAAAGGCCG
CGTTGCTGGCGTTTTTCCATAGGCTCCGCCCCCCTGACGAGCATCACAAAAATCGACGCTCAAGTCAGAG
GTGGCGAAACCCGACAGGACTATAAAGATACCAGGCGTTTCCCCCTGGAAGCTCCCTCGTGCGCTCTCCT
GTTCCGACCCTGCCGCTTACCGGATACCTGTCCGCCTTTCTCCCTTCGGGAAGCGTGGCGCTTTCTCATA
GCTCACGCTGTAGGTATCTCAGTTCGGTGTAGGTCGTTCGCTCCAAGCTGGGCTGTGTGCACGAACCCCC
CGTTCAGCCCGACCGCTGCGCCTTATCCGGTAACTATCGTCTTGAGTCCAACCCGGTAAGACACGACTTA
TCGCCACTGGCAGCAGCCACTGGTAACAGGATTAGCAGAGCGAGGTATGTAGGCGGTGCTACAGAGTTCT
TGAAGTGGTGGCCTAACTACGGCTACACTAGAAGGACAGTATTTGGTATCTGCGCTCTGCTGAAGCCAGT
TACCTTCGGAAAAAGAGTTGGTAGCTCTTGATCCGGCAAACAAACCACCGCTGGTAGCGGTGGTTTTTTT
GTTTGCAAGCAGCAGATTACGCGCAGAAAAAAAGGATTTCAAGAAGATCCTTTGATCTTTTCTACGGGGT
CTGACGCTCAGTGGAACGAAAACTCACGTTAAGGGATTTTGGTCATGAGATTATCAAAAAGGATCTTCAC
CTAGATCCTTTTATAGTCCGGAAATACAGGAACGCACGCTGGATGGCCCTTCGCTGGGATGGTGAAACCA
TGAAAAATGGCAGCTTCAGTGGATTAAGTGGGGGTAATGTGGCCTGTACCCTCTGGTTGCATAGGTATTC
ATACGGTTAAAATTTATCAGGCGCGATTGCGGCAGTTTTTCGGGTGGTTTGTTGCCATTTTTACCTGTCT
GCTGCCGTGATCGCGCTGAACGCGTTTTAGCGGTGCGTACAATTAAGGGATTATGGTAAATCCACTTACT
GTCTGCCCTCGTAGCCATCGAGATAAACCGCAGTACTCCGGCCACGATGCGTCCGGCGTAGAGGATCGAG
ATCT
Features (pLannotate 1.2.2; 20 found; start..end, strand, type, name):
    140..517     +  enhancer       CMV enhancer: human cytomegalovirus immediate early enhancer
    519..718     +  promoter       CMV promoter: human cytomegalovirus (CMV) immediate early promoter
    857..989     +  intron         chimeric intron: chimera between introns from human β-globin and immunoglobulin heavy chain genes
   1033..1051    +  promoter       T7 promoter: promoter for bacteriophage T7 RNA polymerase
   1065..1577    +  CDS            Nluc: NanoLuc® luciferase human codon-optimized
   1599..2783    +  CDS            DCAF4L2: DC4L2_HUMAN - Also known as WDR21C. Experimental evidence at protein level: Swiss-Prot protein existence level 1. From Homo sapiens (Human).
   2792..2847    +  misc_feature   MCS: pUC18/19 multiple cloning site
   2854..2903    +  CDS            SET1 (fragment): solubility-enhancement tag derived from T7 phage gene 10B
   2911..2930    +  terminator     T7 terminator (fragment): transcription terminator for bacteriophage T7 RNA polymerase
   2952..3073    -  polyA_signal   SV40 poly(A) signal: SV40 polyadenylation signal
   3096..3164    -  CDS            large T antigen (fragment): large T antigen from SV40 (simian virus 40)
   3169..3201    +  rep_origin     M13 ori (fragment): M13 bacteriophage origin of replication; arrow indicates direction of (+) strand synthesis
   3202..3253    -  misc_feature   bom (fragment): basis of mobility region from pBR322
   3318..3675    +  promoter       SV40 promoter: SV40 enhancer and early promoter
   3690..3737    +  promoter       EM7 promoter: synthetic bacterial promoter&nbsp
   3769..4560    +  CDS            neo: KKA2_KLEPN - Also known as kan, nptII. Experimental evidence at protein level: Swiss-Prot protein existence level 1. Resistance to kanamycin, neomycin, paromomycin, ribostamycin, butirosin and gentamicin B. From Klebsiella pneumoniae.
   4627..4675    +  polyA_signal   poly(A) signal: synthetic polyadenylation signal
   4696..4785    -  CDS            tnpA (fragment): TN5P_ECOLX - Also known as tnp. Experimental evidence at protein level: Swiss-Prot protein existence level 1. Mediates transposition of transposon Tn5 by a 'cut and paste' mechanism. First, the monomeric transposase binds the 19 bp inverted DNA repeats flanking the transposon. Then, dimerization of the DNA- bound transposase creates a synaptic DNA complex. After nicking of the first DNA strand, excision of the transposon proceeds through a series of intermediates. The transposase then mediates the insertion of the transposon at a new site by strand transfer. The activity of the wild- type tran
   4914..5502    -  rep_origin     ori: high-copy-number ColE1/pMB1/pBR322/pUC origin of replication
   5618..5901    +  misc_feature   cer region: ColE1-derived recombination site that helps to maintain plasmids as monomers
