[The description below was written by a language model from this plasmid's Addgene catalogue record and pLannotate feature annotations shown in this document.]
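Description:
NanoLuc-DCAF4L2 Vector is a mammalian expression plasmid of about 6 kb built on the pFN31K Nluc CMV-neo Flexi Vector backbone. It is designed to produce human DCAF4L2 (also known as WDR21C) fused at its N terminus to NanoLuc luciferase. It is maintained in E. coli at high copy through a ColE1/pUC-type origin, and a ColE1-derived cer site helps keep the plasmid monomeric. A single neo (nptII) gene provides both selections. It sits downstream of tandem SV40 early and bacterial EM7 promoters and is followed by a synthetic poly(A) signal, so it confers kanamycin resistance in bacteria and neomycin-class selection in mammalian cells.

The expression cassette begins with the human cytomegalovirus immediate-early enhancer and promoter, followed by a chimeric β-globin/immunoglobulin intron, an element commonly included to improve transcript processing and expression. A T7 promoter lies just upstream of the coding region, with a fragment of a T7 terminator downstream, which would in principle allow T7 polymerase-driven transcription of the fusion. The codon-optimized Nluc open reading frame is followed after a short linker region by the unmutated DCAF4L2 coding sequence, and the transcript is terminated by an SV40 polyadenylation signal. Several short annotated fragments (SET1, large T antigen, M13 ori, bom, Tn5 transposase) appear to be partial matches to backbone remnants rather than functional parts.

The stated purpose is simply CMV-driven expression of the NanoLuc-DCAF4L2 fusion in mammalian cells. The bright luciferase tag makes such fusions suitable for luminescence-based detection or energy-transfer assays of the tagged protein, although the record does not specify a particular assay.
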