Addgene plasmid #238708: NanoLuc-DCAF4L2 Vector
Purpose: Express NanoLuc-DCAF4L2 Fusion Protein in Mammalian Cells under a CMV promoter
Depositing lab: Promega Corporation.
Backbone
  Vector backbone: pFN31K Nluc CMV-neo Flexi(R) Vector
  Vector type: Mammalian Expression
  Selectable markers: Neomycin
Growth in bacteria
  Bacterial resistance: Kanamycin, 50 μg/mL
  Growth temperature: 37°C
  Growth strain: DH5alpha
  Copy number: High Copy
Gene/Insert
  Gene/Insert name: DCAF4L2
  Species: H. sapiens (human)
  Mutation: None
  Entrez Gene: DCAF4L2 (a.k.a. WDR21C)
  Promoter: CMV
  Tag / fusion protein: NanoLuc (R) (N terminal on backbone)
  Cloning method: Other
Terms and licenses: Academic/Nonprofit Terms; Industry Terms
How to cite: NanoLuc-DCAF4L2 Vector was a gift from Promega Corporation (Addgene plasmid # 238708 ; http://n2t.net/addgene:238708 ; RRID:Addgene_238708)
